>Addgene plasmid #161796 | pLenti-CamKIIa-monSTIM1 | addgene full sequence | sequence record 369140 | Addgene NGS Result
GTCGACGGATCGGGAGATCTCCCGATCCCCTATGGTGCACTCTCAGTACAATCTGCTCTGATGCCGCATA
GTTAAGCCAGTATCTGCTCCCTGCTTGTGTGTTGGAGGTCGCTGAGTAGTGCGCGAGCAAAATTTAAGCT
ACAACAAGGCAAGGCTTGACCGACAATTGCATGAAGAATCTGCTTAGGGTTAGGCGTTTTGCGCTGCTTC
GCGATGTACGGGCCAGATATACGCGTTGACATTGATTATTGACTAGTTATTAATAGTAATCAATTACGGG
GTCATTAGTTCATAGCCCATATATGGAGTTCCGCGTTACATAACTTACGGTAAATGGCCCGCCTGGCTGA
CCGCCCAACGACCCCCGCCCATTGACGTCAATAATGACGTATGTTCCCATAGTAACGCCAATAGGGACTT
TCCATTGACGTCAATGGGTGGAGTATTTACGGTAAACTGCCCACTTGGCAGTACATCAAGTGTATCATAT
GCCAAGTACGCCCCCTATTGACGTCAATGACGGTAAATGGCCCGCCTGGCATTATGCCCAGTACATGACC
TTATGGGACTTTCCTACTTGGCAGTACATCTACGTATTAGTCATCGCTATTACCATGGTGATGCGGTTTT
GGCAGTACATCAATGGGCGTGGATAGCGGTTTGACTCACGGGGATTTCCAAGTCTCCACCCCATTGACGT
CAATGGGAGTTTGTTTTGGCACCAAAATCAACGGGACTTTCCAAAATGTCGTAACAACTCCGCCCCATTG
ACGCAAATGGGCGGTAGGCGTGTACGGTGGGAGGTCTATATAAGCAGCGCGTTTTGCCTGTACTGGGTCT
CTCTGGTTAGACCAGATCTGAGCCTGGGAGCTCTCTGGCTAACTAGGGAACCCACTGCTTAAGCCTCAAT
AAAGCTTGCCTTGAGTGCTTCAAGTAGTGTGTGCCCGTCTGTTGTGTGACTCTGGTAACTAGAGATCCCT
CAGACCCTTTTAGTCAGTGTGGAAAATCTCTAGCAGTGGCGCCCGAACAGGGACTTGAAAGCGAAAGGGA
AACCAGAGGAGCTCTCTCGACGCAGGACTCGGCTTGCTGAAGCGCGCACGGCAAGAGGCGAGGGGCGGCG
ACTGGTGAGTACGCCAAAAATTTTGACTAGCGGAGGCTAGAAGGAGAGAGATGGGTGCGAGAGCGTCAGT
ATTAAGCGGGGGAGAATTAGATCGCGATGGGAAAAAATTCGGTTAAGGCCAGGGGGAAAGAAAAAATATA
AATTAAAACATATAGTATGGGCAAGCAGGGAGCTAGAACGATTCGCAGTTAATCCTGGCCTGTTAGAAAC
ATCAGAAGGCTGTAGACAAATACTGGGACAGCTACAACCATCCCTTCAGACAGGATCAGAAGAACTTAGA
TCATTATATAATACAGTAGCAACCCTCTATTGTGTGCATCAAAGGATAGAGATAAAAGACACCAAGGAAG
CTTTAGACAAGATAGAGGAAGAGCAAAACAAAAGTAAGACCACCGCACAGCAAGCGGCCGCTGATCTTCA
GACCTGGAGGAGGAGATATGAGGGACAATTGGAGAAGTGAATTATATAAATATAAAGTAGTAAAAATTGA
ACCATTAGGAGTAGCACCCACCAAGGCAAAGAGAAGAGTGGTGCAGAGAGAAAAAAGAGCAGTGGGAATA
GGAGCTTTGTTCCTTGGGTTCTTGGGAGCAGCAGGAAGCACTATGGGCGCAGCGTCAATGACGCTGACGG
TACAGGCCAGACAATTATTGTCTGGTATAGTGCAGCAGCAGAACAATTTGCTGAGGGCTATTGAGGCGCA
ACAGCATCTGTTGCAACTCACAGTCTGGGGCATCAAGCAGCTCCAGGCAAGAATCCTGGCTGTGGAAAGA
TACCTAAAGGATCAACAGCTCCTGGGGATTTGGGGTTGCTCTGGAAAACTCATTTGCACCACTGCTGTGC
CTTGGAATGCTAGTTGGAGTAATAAATCTCTGGAACAGATTTGGAATCACACGACCTGGATGGAGTGGGA
CAGAGAAATTAACAATTACACAAGCTTAATACACTCCTTAATTGAAGAATCGCAAAACCAGCAAGAAAAG
AATGAACAAGAATTATTGGAATTAGATAAATGGGCAAGTTTGTGGAATTGGTTTAACATAACAAATTGGC
TGTGGTATATAAAATTATTCATAATGATAGTAGGAGGCTTGGTAGGTTTAAGAATAGTTTTTGCTGTACT
TTCTATAGTGAATAGAGTTAGGCAGGGATATTCACCATTATCGTTTCAGACCCACCTCCCAACCCCGAGG
GGACCCGACAGGCCCGAAGGAATAGAAGAAGAAGGTGGAGAGAGAGACAGAGACAGATCCATTCGATTAG
TGAACGGATCGGCACTGCGTGCGCCAATTCTGCAGACAAATGGCAGTATTCATCCACAATTTTAAAAGAA
AAGGGGGGATTGGGGGGTACAGTGCAGGGGAAAGAATAGTAGACATAATAGCAACAGACATACAAACTAA
AGAATTACAAAAACAAATTACAAAAATTCAAAATTTTCGGGTTTATTACAGGGACAGCAGAGATCCAGTT
TGGTTAATTAACATTATGGCCTTAGGTCACTTCATCTCCATGGGGTTCTTCTTCTGATTTTCTAGAAAAT
GAGATGGGGGTGCAGAGAGCTTCCTCAGTGACCTGCCCAGGGTCACATCAGAAATGTCAGAGCTAGAACT
TGAACTCAGATTACTAATCTTAAATTCCATGCCTTGGGGGCATGCAAGTACGATATACAGAAGGAGTGAA
CTCATTAGGGCAGATGACCAATGAGTTTAGGAAAGAAGAGTCCAGGGCAGGGTACATCTACACCACCCGC
CCAGCCCTGGGTGAGTCCAGCCACGTTCACCTCATTATAGTTGCCTCTCTCCAGTCCTACCTTGACGGGA
AGCACAAGCAGAAACTGGGACAGGAGCCCCAGGAGACCAAATCTTCATGGTCCCTCTGGGAGGATGGGTG
GGGAGAGCTGTGGCAGAGGCCTCAGGAGGGGCCCTGCTGCTCAGTGGTGACAGATAGGGGTGAGAAAGCA
GACAGAGTCATTCCGTCAGCATTCTGGGTCTGTTTGGTACTTCTTCTCACGCTAAGGTGGCGGTGTGATA
TGCACAATGGCTAAAAAGCAGGGAGAGCTGGAAAGAAACAAGGACAGAGACAGAGGCCAAGTCAACCAGA
CCAATTCCCAGAGGAAGCAAAGAAACCATTACAGAGACTACAAGGGGGAAGGGAAGGAGAGATGAATTAG
CTTCCCCTGTAAACCTTAGAACCCAGCTGTTGCCAGGGCAACGGGGCAATACCTGTCTCTTCAGAGGAGA
TGAAGTTGCCAGGGTAACTACATCCTGTCTTTCTCAAGGACCATCCCAGAATGTGGCACCCACTAGCCGT
TACCATAGCAACTGCCTCTTTGCCCCACTTAATCCCATCCCGTCTGTTAAAAGGGCCCTATAGTTGGAGG
TGGGGGAGGTAGGAAGAGCGATGATCACTTGTGGACTAAGTTTGTTCGCATCCCCTTCTCCAACCCCCTC
AGTACATCACCCTGGGGGAACAGGGTCCACTTGCTCCTGGGCCCACACAGTCCTGCAGTATTGTGTATAT
AAGGCCAGGGCAAAGAGGAGCAGGTTTTAAAGTGAAAGGCAGGCAGGTGTTGGGGAGGCAGTTACCGGGG
CAACGGGAACAGGGCGTTTCGGAGGTGGTTGCCATGGGGACCTGGATGCTGACGAAGGCTCGCGAGGCTG
TGAGCAGCCACAGTGCCCTGCTCAGAAGCCCCAAGCTCGTCAGTCAAGCCGGTTCTCCGTTTGCACTCAG
GAGCACGGGCAGGCGAGTGGCCCCTAGTTCTGGGGGCAGCGGGGGATCCGCCACCATGGTGAGCAAGGGC
GAGGAGCTGTTCACCGGGGTGGTGCCCATCCTGGTCGAGCTGGACGGCGACGTAAACGGCCACAAGTTCA
GCGTGTCCGGCGAGGGCGAGGGCGATGCCACCTACGGCAAGCTGACCCTGAAGTTCATCTGCACCACCGG
CAAGCTGCCCGTGCCCTGGCCCACCCTCGTGACCACCCTGACCTACGGCGTGCAGTGCTTCAGCCGCTAC
CCCGACCACATGAAGCAGCACGACTTCTTCAAGTCCGCCATGCCCGAAGGCTACGTCCAGGAGCGCACCA
TCTTCTTCAAGGACGACGGCAACTACAAGACCCGCGCCGAGGTGAAGTTCGAGGGCGACACCCTGGTGAA
CCGCATCGAGCTGAAGGGCATCGACTTCAAGGAGGACGGCAACATCCTGGGGCACAAGCTGGAGTACAAC
TACAACAGCCACAACGTCTATATCATGGCCGACAAGCAGAAGAACGGCATCAAGGTGAACTTCAAGATCC
GCCACAACATCGAGGACGGCAGCGTGCAGCTCGCCGACCACTACCAGCAGAACACCCCCATCGGCGACGG
CCCCGTGCTGCTGCCCGACAACCACTACCTGAGCACCCAGTCCGCCCTGAGCAAAGACCCCAACGAGAAG
CGCGATCACATGGTCCTGCTGGAGTTCGTGACCGCCGCCGGGATCACTCTCGGCATGGACGAGCTGTACA
AGCCACCGGTCATGAAGATGGACAAAAAGACCATCGTCTGGTTTCGGAGAGATTTGAGAATAGAAGATAA
TCCCGCGCTCGCCGCCGCGGCCCACGAGGGTTCCGTCTTCCCCGTTTTCATTTGGTGTCCTGAAGAAGAA
GGCCAGTTTTATCCCGGAAGGGCCTCTAGGTGGTGGATGAAGCAAAGTCTGGCCCATCTTAGCCAGTCAC
TGAAAGCACTGGGCAGTGATCTTACCCTGATCAAGACACACAATACCATCTCTGCCATCCTCGACTGCAT
CAGGGTGACCGGCGCAACGAAAGTCGTGTTTAACCACCTGTACGATCCAGTTAGTCTGGTGCGCGACCAC
ACTGTGAAGGAGAAGCTGGTGGAACGGGGGATCAGTGTGCAGAGCTACAACGGGGACCTTCTGTACGAGC
CATGGGAGATCTATTGCGAGAAAGGGAAACCGTTCACCTCCTTCAACAGTTACTGGAAGAAATGTTTGGA
TATGTCAATAGAGTCCGTTATGTTGCCCCCTCCCTGGAGACTGATGCCGATTACTGCTGCTGCAGAGGCC
ATCTGGGCCTGCTCCATCGAGGAACTCGGTCTGGAAAATGAAGCAGAAAAGCCAAGCAATGCACTTCTCA
CTAGAGCCTGGAGCCCCGGCTGGTCTAATGCCGACAAGCTGCTTAACGAGTTCATCGAAAAACAACTGAT
TGACTACGCGAAGAACTCCAAGAAAGTGGTAGGTAACTCAACTAGCTTGCTCTCTCCATATCTCCATTTT
GGCGAGATTTCTGTCCGCCATGTATTTCAGTGCGCTCGGATGAAACAGATTATCTGGGCTCGCGATAAAA
ACAGCGAAGGCGCCGAAAGCGCCGATCTGTTCCTGCGAGGGATCGGACTTCGGGAATACTCCCGGTATAT
ATGTTTCAACTTTCCATTCACACACGAGCAGAGTCTGTTGTCCCACCTCAGGTTCTTCCCCTGGGACGCC
GATGTCGACAAATTCAAGGCATGGAGACAGGGAAGGACAGGGTACCCACTCGTGGATGCTGGCATGAGAG
AGCTCTGGGCTACAGGCTGGATGCACAACCGCATCCGGGTAATCGTGTCCTCATTTGCTGTCAAGTTTCT
GCTCCTGCCTTGGAAATGGGGAATGAAGTACTTTTGGGATACCCTTCTCGACGCCGACTTGGAGTGTGAC
ATTCTGGGATGGCAATATATTAGCGGGTCAATTCCTGACGGCCATGAGTTGGACAGGTTGGACAATCCGG
CCTTGCAGGGAGCTAAGTATGATCCCGAAGGAGAGTATATTCGACAGTGGCTCCCCGAGCTGGCCCGACT
TCCTACGGAGTGGATTCACCATCCTTGGGACGCACCACTGACAGTGCTCAAGGCAAGCGGGGTGGAGCTG
GGCACCAATTACGCTAAGCCTATAGTTGATATAGATACAGCACGCGAGCTGCTGGCTAAAGCGATCTCTC
GCACTCGGGAGGCGCAGATTATGATCGGTGCTGCCGCCAGGGACCCCCCCGACCTCGACAACGAATTGAG
TGGGGGAGGCAAATTCAGTGGGGGAGGCGGAGGGGGTGGTTCAGGTGGTGGTGGTGGTTCGGGTGGTGGC
GGAGGGGGAGGCTCCGGACTCAGATCTAAGGAGCACATGAAGAAGATGATGAAGGACTTGGAGGGGTTAC
ACCGAGCTGAGCAGAGTCTGCATGACCTTCAGGAAAGGCTGCACAAGGCCCAGGAGGAGCACCGCACAGT
GGAGGTGGAGAAGGTCCATCTGGAAAAGAAGCTGCGCGATGAGATCAACCTTGCTAAGCAGGAAGCCCAG
CGGCTGAAGGAGCTGCGGGAGGGTACTGAGAATGAGCGGAGCCGCCAAAAATATGCTGAGGAGGAGTTGG
AGCAGGTTCGGGAGGCCTTGAGGAAAGCAGAGAAGGAGCTAGAATCTCACAGCTCATGGTATGCTCCAGA
GGCCCTTCAGAAGTGGCTGCAGCTGACACATGAGGTGGAGGTGCAATATTACAACATCAAGAAGCAAAAT
GCTGAGAAGCAGCTGCTGGTGGCCAAGGAGGGGGCTGAGAAGATAAAAAAGAAGAGAAACACACTCTTTG
GCACCTTCCACGTGGCCCACAGCTCTTCCCTGGATGATGTAGATCATAAAATTCTAACAGCTAAGCAAGC
ACTGAGCGAGGTGACAGCAGCATTGCGGGAGCGCCTGCACCGCTGGCAACAGATCGAGATCCTCTGTGGC
TTCCAGATTGTCAACAACCCTGGCATCCACTCACTGGTGGCTGCCCTCAACATAGACCCCAGCTGGATGG
GCAGTACACGCCCCAACCCTGCTCACTTCATCATGACTGACGACGTGGATGACATGGATGAGGAGATTGT
GTCTCCCTTGTCCATGCAGTCCCCTAGCCTGCAGAGCAGTGTTCGGCAGCGCCTGACGGAGCCACAGCAT
GGCCTGGGATCTCAGAGAGATTTGACCCATTCCGATTCGGAGTCCTCCCTCCACATGAGTGACCGCCAGC
GTGTGGCCCCCAAACCTCCTCAGATGAGCCGTGCTGCAGACGAGGCTCTCAATGCCATGACTTCCAATGG
CAGCCACCGGCTGATCGAGGGGGTCCACCCAGGGTCTCTGGTGGAGAAACTGCCTGACAGCCCTGCCCTG
GCCAAGAAGGCATTACTGGCGCTGAACCATGGGCTGGACAAGGCCCACAGCCTGATGGAGCTGAGCCCCT
CAGCCCCACCTGGTGGCTCTCCACATTTGGATTCTTCCCGTTCTCACAGCCCCAGCTCCCCAGACCCAGA
CACACCATCTCCAGTTGGGGACAGCCGAGCCCTGCAAGCCAGCCGAAACACACGCATTCCCCACCTGGCT
GGCAAGAAGGCTGTGGCTGAGGAGGATAATGGCTCTATTGGCGAGGAAACAGACTCCAGCCCAGGCCGGA
AGAAGTTTCCCCTCAAAATCTTTAAGAAGCCTCTTAAGAAGTAGGAATTCGATATCAAGCTTATCGATAA
TCAACCTCTGGATTACAAAATTTGTGAAAGATTGACTGGTATTCTTAACTATGTTGCTCCTTTTACGCTA
TGTGGATACGCTGCTTTAATGCCTTTGTATCATGCTATTGCTTCCCGTATGGCTTTCATTTTCTCCTCCT
TGTATAAATCCTGGTTGCTGTCTCTTTATGAGGAGTTGTGGCCCGTTGTCAGGCAACGTGGCGTGGTGTG
CACTGTGTTTGCTGACGCAACCCCCACTGGTTGGGGCATTGCCACCACCTGTCAGCTCCTTTCCGGGACT
TTCGCTTTCCCCCTCCCTATTGCCACGGCGGAACTCATCGCCGCCTGCCTTGCCCGCTGCTGGACAGGGG
CTCGGCTGTTGGGCACTGACAATTCCGTGGTGTTGTCGGGGAAATCATCGTCCTTTCCTTGGCTGCTCGC
CTGTGTTGCCACCTGGATTCTGCGCGGGACGTCCTTCTGCTACGTCCCTTCGGCCCTCAATCCAGCGGAC
CTTCCTTCCCGCGGCCTGCTGCCGGCTCTGCGGCCTCTTCCGCGTCTTCGCCTTCGCCCTCAGACGAGTC
GGATCTCCCTTTGGGCCGCCTCCCCGCATCGATACCGTCGACCTCGAGACCTAGAAAAACATGGAGCAAT
CACAAGTAGCAATACAGCAGCTACCAATGCTGATTGTGCCTGGCTAGAAGCACAAGAGGAGGAGGAGGTG
GGTTTTCCAGTCACACCTCAGGTACCTTTAAGACCAATGACTTACAAGGCAGCTGTAGATCTTAGCCACT
TTTTAAAAGAAAAGGGGGGACTGGAAGGGCTAATTCACTCCCAACGAAGACAAGATATCCTTGATCTGTG
GATCTACCACACACAAGGCTACTTCCCTGATTGGCAGAACTACACACCAGGGCCAGGGATCAGATATCCA
CTGACCTTTGGATGGTGCTACAAGCTAGTACCAGTTGAGCAAGAGAAGGTAGAAGAAGCCAATGAAGGAG
AGAACACCCGCTTGTTACACCCTGTGAGCCTGCATGGGATGGATGACCCGGAGAGAGAAGTATTAGAGTG
GAGGTTTGACAGCCGCCTAGCATTTCATCACATGGCCCGAGAGCTGCATCCGGACTGTACTGGGTCTCTC
TGGTTAGACCAGATCTGAGCCTGGGAGCTCTCTGGCTAACTAGGGAACCCACTGCTTAAGCCTCAATAAA
GCTTGCCTTGAGTGCTTCAAGTAGTGTGTGCCCGTCTGTTGTGTGACTCTGGTAACTAGAGATCCCTCAG
ACCCTTTTAGTCAGTGTGGAAAATCTCTAGCAGGGCCCGTTTAAACCCGCTGATCAGCCTCGACTGTGCC
TTCTAGTTGCCAGCCATCTGTTGTTTGCCCCTCCCCCGTGCCTTCCTTGACCCTGGAAGGTGCCACTCCC
ACTGTCCTTTCCTAATAAAATGAGGAAATTGCATCGCATTGTCTGAGTAGGTGTCATTCTATTCTGGGGG
GTGGGGTGGGGCAGGACAGCAAGGGGGAGGATTGGGAAGACAATAGCAGGCATGCTGGGGATGCGGTGGG
CTCTATGGCTTCTGAGGCGGAAAGAACCAGCTGGGGCTCTAGGGGGTATCCCC
[124 nt withheld, positions 9224-9347]
C
[91 nt withheld, positions 9349-9439]
A
[49 nt withheld, positions 9441-9489]
CCTTTGACGTTGGAGTCCACGTTCTTT
[37 nt withheld, positions 9517-9553]
ACCCTATCTCGGTCTATTCTTTTGATTTATAAGGGATTTTGCCGATTTCGGCCTATTGGTTAAAAAATGA
GCTGATTTAACAAAAATTTAACGCGAATTAATTCTGTGGAATGTGTGTCAGTTAGGGTGTGGAAAGTCCC
CAGGCTCCCCAGCAGGCAGAAGTATGCAAAGCATGCATCTCAATTAGTCAGCAACCAGGTGTGGAAAGTC
CCCAGGCTCCCCAGCAGGCAGAAGTATGCAAAGCATGCATCTCAATTAGTCAGCAACCATAGTCCCGCCC
CTAACTCCGCCCATCCCGCCCCTAACTCCGCCCAGTTCCGCCCATTCTCCGCCCCATGGCTGACTAATTT
TTTTTATTTATGCAGAGGCCGAGGCCGCCTCTGCCTCTGAGCTATTCCAGAAGTAGTGAGGAGGCTTTTT
TGGAGGCCTAGGCTTTTGCAAAAAGCTCCCGGGAGCTTGTATATCCATTTTCGGATCTGATCAGCACGTG
TTGACAATTAATCATCGGCATAGTATATCGGCATAGTATAATACGACAAGGTGAGGAACTAAACCATGGC
CAAGTTGACCAGTGCCGTTCCGGTGCTCACCGCGCGCGACGTCGCCGGAGCGGTCGAGTTCTGGACCGAC
CGGCTCGGGTTCTCCCGGGACTTCGTGGAGGACGACTTCGCCGGTGTGGTCCGGGACGACGTGACCCTGT
TCATCAGCGCGGTCCAGGACCAGGTGGTGCCGGACAACACCCTGGCCTGGGTGTGGGTGCGCGGCCTGGA
CGAGCTGTACGCCGAGTGGTCGGAGGTCGTGTCCACGAACTTCCGGGACGCCTCCGGGCCGGCCATGACC
GAGATCGGCGAGCAGCCGTGGGGGCGGGAGTTCGCCCTGCGCGACCCGGCCGGCAACTGCGTGCACTTCG
TGGCCGAGGAGCAGGACTGACACGTGCTACGAGATTTCGATTCCACCGCCGCCTTCTATGAAAGGTTGGG
CTTCGGAATCGTTTTCCGGGACGCCGGCTGGATGATCCTCCAGCGCGGGGATCTCATGCTGGAGTTCTTC
GCCCACCCCAACTTGTTTATTGCAGCTTATAATGGTTACAAATAAAGCAATAGCATCACAAATTTCACAA
ATAAAGCATTTTTTTCACTGCATTCTAGTTGTGGTTTGTCCAAACTCATCAATGTATCTTATCATGTCTG
TATACCGTCGACCTCTAGCTAGAGCTTGGCGTAATCATGGTCATAGCTGTTTCCTGTGTGAAATTGTTAT
CCGCTCACAATTCCACACAACATACGAGCCGGAAGCATAAAGTGTAAAGCCTGGGGTGCCTAATGAGTGA
GCTAACTCACATTAATTGCGTTGCGCTCACTGCCCGCTTTCCAGTCGGGAAACCTGTCGTGCCAGCTGCA
TTAATGAATCGGCCAACGCGCGGGGAGAGGCGGTTTGCGTATTGGGCGCTCTTCCGCTTCCTCGCTCACT
GACTCGCTGCGCTCGGTCGTTCGGCTGCGGCGAGCGGTATCAGCTCACTCAAAGGCGGTAATACGGTTAT
CCACAGAATCAGGGGATAACGCAGGAAAGAACATGTGAGCAAAAGGCCAGCAAAAGGCCAGGAACCGTAA
AAAGGCCGCGTTGCTGGCGTTTTTCCATAGGCTCCGCCCCCCTGACGAGCATCACAAAAATCGACGCTCA
AGTCAGAGGTGGCGAAACCCGACAGGACTATAAAGATACCAGGCGTTTCCCCCTGGAAGCTCCCTCGTGC
GCTCTCCTGTTCCGACCCTGCCGCTTACCGGATACCTGTCCGCCTTTCTCCCTTCGGGAAGCGTGGCGCT
TTCTCATAGCTCACGCTGTAGGTATCTCAGTTCGGTGTAGGTCGTTCGCTCCAAGCTGGGCTGTGTGCAC
GAACCCCCCGTTCAGCCCGACCGCTGCGCCTTATCCGGTAACTATCGTCTTGAGTCCAACCCGGTAAGAC
ACGACTTATCGCCACTGGCAGCAGCCACTGGTAACAGGATTAGCAGAGCGAGGTATGTAGGCGGTGCTAC
AGAGTTCTTGAAGTGGTGGCCTAACTACGGCTACACTAGAAGAACAGTATTTGGTATCTGCGCTCTGCTG
AAGCCAGTTACCTTCGGAAAAAGAGTTGGTAGCTCTTGATCCGGCAAACAAACCACCGCTGGTAGCGGTG
GTTTTTTTGTTTGCAAGCAGCAGATTACGCGCAGAAAAAAAGGATCTCAAGAAGATCCTTTGATCTTTTC
TACGGGGTCTGACGCTCAGTGGAACGAAAACTCACGTTAAGGGATTTTGGTCATGAGATTATCAAAAAGG
ATCTTCACCTAGATCCTTTTAAATTAAAAATGAAGTTTTAAATCAATCTAAAGTATATATGAGTAAACTT
GGTCTGACAGTTACCAATGCTTAATCAGTGAGGCACCTATCTCAGCGATCTGTCTATTTCGTTCATCCAT
AGTTGCCTGACTCCCCGTCGTGTAGATAACTACGATACGGGAGGGCTTACCATCTGGCCCCAGTGCTGCA
ATGATACCGCGAGACCCACGCTCACCGGCTCCAGATTTATCAGCAATAAACCAGCCAGCCGGAAGGGCCG
AGCGCAGAAGTGGTCCTGCAACTTTATCCGCCTCCATCCAGTCTATTAATTGTTGCCGGGAAGCTAGAGT
AAGTAGTTCGCCAGTTAATAGTTTGCGCAACGTTGTTGCCATTGCTACAGGCATCGTGGTGTCACGCTCG
TCGTTTGGTATGGCTTCATTCAGCTCCGGTTCCCAACGATCAAGGCGAGTTACATGATCCCCCATGTTGT
GCAAAAAAGCGGTTAGCTCCTTCGGTCCTCCGATCGTTGTCAGAAGTAAGTTGGCCGCAGTGTTATCACT
CATGGTTATGGCAGCACTGCATAATTCTCTTACTGTCATGCCATCCGTAAGATGCTTTTCTGTGACTGGT
GAGTACTCAACCAAGTCATTCTGAGAATAGTGTATGCGGCGACCGAGTTGCTCTTGCCCGGCGTCAATAC
GGGATAATACCGCGCCACATAGCAGAACTTTAAAAGTGCTCATCATTGGAAAACGTTCTTCGGGGCGAAA
ACTCTCAAGGATCTTACCGCTGTTGAGATCCAGTTCGATGTAACCCACTCGTGCACCCAACTGATCTTCA
GCATCTTTTACTTTCACCAGCGTTTCTGGGTGAGCAAAAACAGGAAGGCAAAATGCCGCAAAAAAGGGAA
TAAGGGCGACACGGAAATGTTGAATACTCATACTCTTCCTTTTTCAATATTATTGAAGCATTTATCAGGG
TTATTGTCTCATGAGCGGATACATATTTGAATGTATTTAGAAAAATAAACAAATAGGGGTTCCGCGCACA
TTTCCCCGAAAAGTGCCACCTGAC
Features (pLannotate 1.2.2; 32 found; start..end, strand, type, name):
     31..83      -  misc_feature   bom (fragment): basis of mobility region from pBR322
    238..617     +  enhancer       CMV enhancer: human cytomegalovirus immediate early enhancer
    618..817     +  promoter       CMV promoter: human cytomegalovirus (CMV) immediate early promoter
    835..1015    +  LTR            5' LTR (truncated): truncated 5' long terminal repeat (LTR) from HIV-1
   1062..1187    +  misc_feature   HIV-1 Ψ: packaging signal of human immunodeficiency virus type 1
   1171..1534    +  CDS            HIV-1 gag (fragment): gag protein from human immunodeficiency virus 1; gag
   1680..1913    +  misc_feature   RRE: The Rev response element (RRE) of HIV-1 allows for Rev-dependent mRNA export from the nucleus to the cytoplasm.
   2290..2390    +  CDS            Rev (fragment): human immunodeficiency virus 1 (HIV-1) Rev protein; rev; enhances nuclear export of unspliced and incompletely spliced viral mRNAs
   2440..2557    +  misc_feature   cPPT/CTS: central polypurine tract and central termination sequence of HIV-1
   2602..3890    +  promoter       CaMKII promoter: promoter for the mouse calcium/calmodulin-dependent kinase II α subunit
   3906..4622    +  CDS            EGFP: EGFP is a basic (constitutively fluorescent) green fluorescent protein published in 1996, derived from Aequorea victoria. It is reported to be a rapidly-maturing weak dimer with moderate acid sensitivity.
   4632..6143    +  CDS            CRY2 (fragment): CRY2_ARATH - Also known as PHH1 From Arabidopsis thaliana (Mouse-ear cress).
   6255..7601    +  CDS            STIM1 (fragment): STIM1_HUMAN - Also known as GOK From Homo sapiens (Human).
   7603..7629    +  misc_feature   MCS (fragment): pBluescript multiple cloning site
   7629..8217    +  misc_feature   WPRE: woodchuck hepatitis virus posttranscriptional regulatory element
   8154..8735    +  CDS            nef (fragment): NEF_HV1H2 - Experimental evidence at protein level: Swiss-Prot protein existence level 1. Extracellular Nef protein targets CD4(+) T-lymphocytes for apoptosis by interacting with CXCR4 surface receptors. From Human immunodeficiency virus type 1 group M subtype B (isolate HXB2) (HIV-1).
   8742..8922    +  LTR            5' LTR (truncated): truncated 5' long terminal repeat (LTR) from HIV-1
   8954..9178    +  polyA_signal   bGH poly(A) signal: bovine growth hormone polyadenylation signal
   9182..9203    +  promoter       SV40 promoter (fragment): SV40 enhancer and early promoter
   9224..9652    +  rep_origin     f1 ori (sequence partly withheld): f1 bacteriophage origin of replication; arrow indicates direction of (+) strand synthesis
   9666..9995    +  promoter       SV40 promoter: SV40 enhancer and early promoter
  10043..10090   +  promoter       EM7 promoter: synthetic bacterial promoter&nbsp
  10109..10483   +  CDS            BleoR: antibiotic-binding protein; Sh ble from Streptoalloteichus hindustanus; confers resistance to bleomycin, phleomycin, and Zeocin™
  10493..10618   +  CDS            ble (fragment): BLE_KLEPN - Experimental evidence at protein level: Swiss-Prot protein existence level 1. Binding protein with a strong affinity to the bleomycin family of antibiotics. Binds to CL990; an antimitotic-antibiotic compound. From Klebsiella pneumoniae.
  10613..10734   +  polyA_signal   SV40 poly(A) signal: SV40 polyadenylation signal
  10805..10827   -  protein_bind   lac operator (fragment): The lac repressor binds to the lac operator to inhibit transcription in E. coli. This inhibition can be relieved by adding lactose or isopropyl-β-D-thiogalactopyranoside (IPTG). lac repressor encoded by lacI
  10831..10861   -  promoter       lac promoter: promoter for the E. coli lac operon
  10876..10897   -  protein_bind   CAP binding site: CAP binding activates transcription in the presence of cAMP. E. coli catabolite activator protein
  10910..11002   -  CDS            lacI (fragment): lac repressor; lacI; The lac repressor binds to the lac operator to inhibit transcription in E. coli. This inhibition can be relieved by adding lactose or isopropyl-β-D-thiogalactopyranoside (IPTG).
  11185..11773   -  rep_origin     ori: high-copy-number ColE1/pMB1/pBR322/pUC origin of replication
  11944..12804   -  CDS            AmpR: β-lactamase; bla; confers resistance to ampicillin, carbenicillin, and related antibiotics
  12805..12909   -  promoter       AmpR promoter: bla
