[The description below was written by a language model from this plasmid's Addgene catalogue record and pLannotate feature annotations shown in this document.]
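Description:
pLenti-CamKIIa-monSTIM1 is an HIV-1-based lentiviral transfer plasmid of about 12.9 kb, built on the pLenti-EF1a-hChR2(H134R)-EYFP-WPRE backbone and intended for expressing the optogenetic actuator monSTIM1 in neurons. It is propagated in E. coli through a high-copy ColE1/pUC-type origin with ampicillin selection (AmpR under its own bla promoter). The backbone also carries an f1 origin and an SV40/EM7-driven BleoR cassette with an SV40 poly(A) signal, which lies outside the viral genome. A CMV enhancer/promoter precedes the truncated 5' LTR, an arrangement that typically drives Tat-independent transcription of the viral RNA in packaging cells. Downstream come the Ψ packaging signal with a gag fragment, the RRE for Rev-dependent nuclear export, and the cPPT/CTS element. A second truncated LTR, followed by a bGH poly(A) signal, closes the proviral region. Packaging functions are not encoded and must be supplied in trans.

The payload is a roughly 3.7 kb fusion reading frame placed between BamHI and EcoRI sites and driven by a mouse CaMKIIα promoter, commonly used to restrict expression to excitatory neurons. It encodes N-terminal EGFP, followed by an Arabidopsis CRY2 photolyase-homology fragment (the "mon" variant; the record does not specify its modifications), followed by a fragment of human STIM1. CRY2PHR clusters under blue light, and oligomerised STIM1 activates endogenous store-operated calcium channels, so illumination is expected to trigger calcium influx, while EGFP marks expressing cells. A WPRE downstream of the insert enhances transcript stability and expression. The associated work concerns non-invasive optical control of endogenous calcium channels in awake mice.
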