Addgene plasmid #161796: pLenti-CamKIIa-monSTIM1
Purpose: Lentiviral vector expressing monSTIM1 in neurons.
Depositing lab: Won Do Heo. Depositing organization: Korea Advanced Institute of Science and Technology. Publication: Non-invasive optical control of endogenous Ca(2+) channels in awake mice. Kim S, Kyung T, Chung JH, Kim N, Keum S, Lee J, Park H, Kim HM, Lee S, Shin HS, Do Heo W. Nat Commun. 2020 Jan 10;11(1):210. doi: 10.1038/s41467-019-14005-4. PubMed 31924789.
Backbone
  Vector backbone: pLenti-EF1a-hChR2(H134R)-EYFP-WPRE
  Vector type: Lentiviral
Growth in bacteria
  Bacterial resistance: Ampicillin, 100 μg/mL
  Growth temperature: 37°C
  Growth strain: NEB Stable
  Copy number: Unknown
Gene/Insert
  Gene/Insert name: EGFP-CRY2PHR(mon)-STIM1 (alt name: monSTIM1)
  Species: H. sapiens (human)
  Insert size (bp): 3702
  Entrez Gene: STIM1 (a.k.a. D11S4896E, GOK, IMD10, STRMK, TAM, TAM1)
  Promoter: CamKIIa
  Tag / fusion protein: EGFP (N terminal on insert)
  Cloning method: Restriction Enzyme; 5′ cloning site BamHI (unknown if destroyed); 3′ cloning site EcoRI (unknown if destroyed)
  Sequencing primers: 5′ GAGGAGCTGTTCACCGGGG; 3′ aatccagaggttgattatcgataag
Terms and licenses: Academic/Nonprofit Terms; Industry Terms: Not Available to Industry
How to cite: pLenti-CamKIIa-monSTIM1 was a gift from Won Do Heo (Addgene plasmid # 161796 ; http://n2t.net/addgene:161796 ; RRID:Addgene_161796)
